Addgene plasmid #161262: pDONR221-SLC35G6_STOP
Purpose: Gateway entry clone with codon-optimized ORF sequence for subcloning into custom expression vectors. Contains a STOP codon at the end of the codon-optimized ORF sequence.
Depositing lab: RESOLUTE Consortium & Giulio Superti-Furga. Depositing organization: CeMM Research Center for Molecular Medicine. Publication: The RESOLUTE consortium: unlocking SLC transporters for drug discovery. Superti-Furga G, Lackner D, Wiedmer T, Ingles-Prieto A, Barbosa B, Girardi E, Goldmann U, Gurtl B, Klavins K, Klimek C, Lindinger S, Lineiro-Retes E, Muller AC, Onstein S, Redinger G, Reil D, Sedlyarov V, Wolf G, Crawford M, Everley R, ... Steppan CM. Nat Rev Drug Discov. 2020 Jul;19(7):429-430. doi: 10.1038/d41573-020-00056-6. PubMed 32265506.
Backbone
  Vector backbone: pDONR221
  Backbone manufacturer: ThermoFisher Scientific
  Backbone size w/o insert (bp): 2550
  Vector type: Mammalian Expression
Growth in bacteria
  Bacterial resistance: Kanamycin, 50 μg/mL
  Growth temperature: 37°C
  Growth strain: NEB Stable
  Copy number: High Copy
Gene/Insert
  Gene/Insert name: SLC35G6 (alt name: TMEM21B, AMAC1L3)
  Species: H. sapiens (human)
  Insert size (bp): 1017
  Entrez Gene: SLC35G6 (a.k.a. AMAC1L3, TMEM21B)
  Cloning method: Gateway Cloning
  Sequencing primers: 5′ M13-fwd; 3′ M13-rev
Terms and licenses: Academic/Nonprofit Terms; Industry Terms
Depositor comments: This plasmid contains a STOP codon at the end of the codon-optimized ORF. For the version of this plasmid that does not contain a STOP codon, please see Addgene plasmid 132096 For more information on the full Resolute plasmid collection, please see www.addgene.org/depositor-collections/re-solute/. Please provide your feedback on this plasmid to the RESOLUTE consortium by filling out their RESOLUTE repository feedback form: https://forms.office.com/Pages/ResponsePage.aspx?id=0e05yklzmkS7rjFGQL4N7z4feCLQvEJAmVcOCM_u885UN1JJRko0Ukg4TVQwNTZLOUxPQVJWT1NHUCQlQCN0PWcu
How to cite: pDONR221-SLC35G6_STOP was a gift from RESOLUTE Consortium & Giulio Superti-Furga (Addgene plasmid # 161262 ; http://n2t.net/addgene:161262 ; RRID:Addgene_161262)
