[The description below was written by a language model from this plasmid's Addgene catalogue record and pLannotate feature annotations shown in this document.]
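Description:
pDONR221-SLC35G6_STOP is a Gateway entry clone built on the pDONR221 backbone, carrying a codon-optimized open reading frame for human SLC35G6 (also known as TMEM21B or AMAC1L3), a member of the solute carrier family. The full sequenced plasmid is about 3.6 kb, with an insert of roughly 1 kb. It is maintained in E. coli through a high-copy ColE1/pUC-type origin and selected with kanamycin via an aminoglycoside phosphotransferase gene. Although the catalogue lists the vector type as mammalian expression, the feature table shows no eukaryotic promoter or polyadenylation signal. The plasmid is therefore a shuttle for the ORF rather than an expression construct in its own right.

The SLC35G6 coding sequence sits between attL1 and attL2 sites, the recombination sites recognized by LR Clonase. This allows directional, in-frame transfer of the ORF into any attR-containing destination vector chosen by the user. The ORF ends with a stop codon, so this version suits native or N-terminally tagged expression, since C-terminal fusions encoded by a destination vector would not be translated. A companion clone without the stop codon exists for that purpose. Other annotated elements are standard backbone parts: rrnB T1 and T2 terminators upstream of the cassette that insulate it from read-through transcription, a T7 promoter next to attL2, and short lacI and lacZα remnants with no functional role. M13 forward and reverse priming sites flank the insert for sequence verification. The plasmid belongs to a consortium-generated collection of SLC transporter clones intended to support systematic study of these transporters and their potential for drug discovery.
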