Features (pLannotate 1.2.2; 10 found; start..end, strand, type, name):
      1..100     +  protein_bind   attL1: mutant version of attL; recombination site for the Gateway® LR reaction LR Clonase™
    106..1119    +  CDS            SLC35G6: S35G6_HUMAN - Also known as AMAC1L3, TMEM21B. Experimental evidence at transcript level: Swiss-Prot protein existence level 2. From Homo sapiens (Human).
   1124..1223    -  protein_bind   attL2: mutant version of attL; recombination site for the Gateway® LR reaction LR Clonase™
   1241..1259    -  promoter       T7 promoter: promoter for bacteriophage T7 RNA polymerase
   1393..2202    +  CDS            KanR: aminoglycoside phosphotransferase; aph(3')-Ia; confers resistance to kanamycin in bacteria or G418 (Geneticin®) in eukaryotes
   2349..2937    +  rep_origin     ori: high-copy-number ColE1/pMB1/pBR322/pUC origin of replication
   3120..3212    +  CDS            lacI (fragment): lac repressor; lacI; The lac repressor binds to the lac operator to inhibit transcription in E. coli. This inhibition can be relieved by adding lactose or isopropyl-β-D-thiogalactopyranoside (IPTG).
   3267..3294    -  terminator     rrnB T2 terminator: transcription terminator T2 from the E. coli rrnB gene
   3426..3469    +  terminator     rrnB T1 terminator: Escherichia coli rrnB; transcription terminator T1 from the E. coli rrnB gene
   3516..3552    -  CDS            lacZα (fragment): LacZα fragment of β-galactosidase; lacZ fragment
>Addgene plasmid #161262 | pDONR221-SLC35G6_STOP | addgene full sequence | sequence record 364066 | Addgene NGS Result
CAAATAATGATTTTATTTTGACTGATAGTGACCTGTTCGTTGCAACACATTGATGAGCAATGCTTTTTTA
TAATGCCAACTTTGTACAAAAAAGCAGGCTCCACCATGGCAGGAAGCCACCCTTACCTGAACCCACCTGA
CTCCACACACCCATCCCCACCCTCTGCCCCTCCATCTCTGAGGTGGCACCAGTGCTGTCAGCCTAGCGAT
GCAACCAACGGACTGCTGGTGGCCCTGCTGGGAGGAGGACTGCCAGCAGGATTCGTGGGACCACTGAGCC
ACATGGCCTATCAGGCCAGCAATCTGCCATCCCTGGAGCTGCTGATCTGCAGGTGTCTGTTTCACCTGCC
AATCGCCCTGCTGCTGAAGCTGAGGGGCGACCCTCTGCTGGGACCACCTGATATCAGGGGAAGAGCCTAC
TTCTATGCCCTGCTGAACGTGCTGTCTATCGGCTGTGCCTACAGCGCCGTGCAGGTGGTGCCAGCAGGAA
ATGCAGCAACCGTGCGGAAGGGAAGCTCCACAGTGTGCAGCGCCGTGCTGACCCTGTGCCTGGAGTCTCA
GGGCCTGAGCGGCTATGACTGGTGCGGACTGCTGGGATCCATCCTGGGACTGATCATCATCGTGGGACCT
GGACTGTGGACACTGCAGGAGGGCATCACCGGCGTGTACACAGCCCTGGGCTATGGCCAGGCCTTTGTGG
GAGGACTGGCCCTGAGCCTGGGACTGCTGGTGTACAGATCCCTGCACTTCCCTTCTTGTCTGCCAACCGT
GGCCTTTCTGTCCGGACTGGTGGGACTGCTGGGATCTGTGCCAGGACTGTTCGTGCTGCAGCCACCCGTG
CTGCCATCCGACCTGCCTTCTTGGAGCTGCGTGGGAGCAGTGGGAATCCTGGCCCTGGTGAGCTTTACAT
GCGTGAGCTATGCAGTGACCAAGGCACACCCAGCCCTGGTGTGCGCCGTGCTGCACAGCGAGGTGGTGGT
GGCCCTGATCCTGCAGTACTATATGCTGCACGAGACAGTGGCACCATCCGATATCGTGGGAGCAGGAGTG
GTGCTGGGATCCATCGCCATCATCACCGCCTGGAATCTGTCTTGCGAGAGAGAGGGCAAGGTGGAGGAGT
AAGACCCAGCTTTCTTGTACAAAGTTGGCATTATAAGAAAGCATTGCTTATCAATTTGTTGCAACGAACA
GGTCACTATCAGTCAAAATAAAATCATTATTTGCCATCCAGCTGATATCCCCTATAGTGAGTCGTATTAC
ATGGTCATAGCTGTTTCCTGGCAGCTCTGGCCCGTGTCTCAAAATCTCTGATGTTACATTGCACAAGATA
AAAATATATCATCATGAACAATAAAACTGTCTGCTTACATAAACAGTAATACAAGGGGTGTTATGAGCCA
TATTCAACGGGAAACGTCGAGGCCGCGATTAAATTCCAACATGGATGCTGATTTATATGGGTATAAATGG
GCTCGCGATAATGTCGGGCAATCAGGTGCGACAATCTATCGCTTGTATGGGAAGCCCGATGCGCCAGAGT
TGTTTCTGAAACATGGCAAAGGTAGCGTTGCCAATGATGTTACAGATGAGATGGTCAGACTAAACTGGCT
GACGGAATTTATGCCTCTTCCGACCATCAAGCATTTTATCCGTACTCCTGATGATGCATGGTTACTCACC
ACTGCGATCCCCGGAAAAACAGCATTCCAGGTATTAGAAGAATATCCTGATTCAGGTGAAAATATTGTTG
ATGCGCTGGCAGTGTTCCTGCGCCGGTTGCATTCGATTCCTGTTTGTAATTGTCCTTTTAACAGCGATCG
CGTATTTCGTCTCGCTCAGGCGCAATCACGAATGAATAACGGTTTGGTTGATGCGAGTGATTTTGATGAC
GAGCGTAATGGCTGGCCTGTTGAACAAGTCTGGAAAGAAATGCATAAACTTTTGCCATTCTCACCGGATT
CAGTCGTCACTCATGGTGATTTCTCACTTGATAACCTTATTTTTGACGAGGGGAAATTAATAGGTTGTAT
TGATGTTGGACGAGTCGGAATCGCAGACCGATACCAGGATCTTGCCATCCTATGGAACTGCCTCGGTGAG
TTTTCTCCTTCATTACAGAAACGGCTTTTTCAAAAATATGGTATTGATAATCCTGATATGAATAAATTGC
AGTTTCATTTGATGCTCGATGAGTTTTTCTAATCAGAATTGGTTAATTGGTTGTAACACTGGCAGAGCAT
TACGCTGACTTGACGGGACGGCGCAAGCTCATGACCAAAATCCCTTAACGTGAGTTACGCGTCGTTCCAC
TGAGCGTCAGACCCCGTAGAAAAGATCAAAGGATCTTCTTGAGATCCTTTTTTTCTGCGCGTAATCTGCT
GCTTGCAAACAAAAAAACCACCGCTACCAGCGGTGGTTTGTTTGCCGGATCAAGAGCTACCAACTCTTTT
TCCGAAGGTAACTGGCTTCAGCAGAGCGCAGATACCAAATACTGTTCTTCTAGTGTAGCCGTAGTTAGGC
CACCACTTCAAGAACTCTGTAGCACCGCCTACATACCTCGCTCTGCTAATCCTGTTACCAGTGGCTGCTG
CCAGTGGCGATAAGTCGTGTCTTACCGGGTTGGACTCAAGACGATAGTTACCGGATAAGGCGCAGCGGTC
GGGCTGAACGGGGGGTTCGTGCACACAGCCCAGCTTGGAGCGAACGACCTACACCGAACTGAGATACCTA
CAGCGTGAGCTATGAGAAAGCGCCACGCTTCCCGAAGGGAGAAAGGCGGACAGGTATCCGGTAAGCGGCA
GGGTCGGAACAGGAGAGCGCACGAGGGAGCTTCCAGGGGGAAACGCCTGGTATCTTTATAGTCCTGTCGG
GTTTCGCCACCTCTGACTTGAGCGTCGATTTTTGTGATGCTCGTCAGGGGGGCGGAGCCTATGGAAAAAC
GCCAGCAACGCGGCCTTTTTACGGTTCCTGGCCTTTTGCTGGCCTTTTGCTCACATGTTCTTTCCTGCGT
TATCCCCTGATTCTGTGGATAACCGTATTACCGCCTTTGAGTGAGCTGATACCGCTCGCCGCAGCCGAAC
GACCGAGCGCAGCGAGTCAGTGAGCGAGGAAGCGGAAGAGCGCCCAATACGCAAACCGCCTCTCCCCGCG
CGTTGGCCGATTCATTAATGCAGCTGGCACGACAGGTTTCCCGACTGGAAAGCGGGCAGTGAGCGCAACG
CAATTAATACGCGTACCGCTAGCCAGGAAGAGTTTGTAGAAACGCAAAAAGGCCATCCGTCAGGATGGCC
TTCTGCTTAGTTTGATGCCTGGCAGTTTATGGCGGGCGTCCTGCCCGCCACCCTCCGGGCCGTTGCTTCA
CAACGTTCAAATCCGCTCCCGGCGGATTTGTCCTACTCAGGAGAGCGTTCACCGACAAACAACAGATAAA
ACGAAAGGCCCAGTCTTCCGACTGAGCCTTTCGTTTTATTTGATGCCTGGCAGTTCCCTACTCTCGCGTT
AACGCTAGCATGGATGTTTTCCCAGTCACGACGTTGTAAAACGACGGCCAGTCTTAAGCTCGGGCCC
