>Addgene plasmid #161262 | pDONR221-SLC35G6_STOP | depositor partial sequence | sequence record 312459 | Codon-optimized ORF of SLC35G6
ATGGCAGGAAGCCACCCTTACCTGAACCCACCTGACTCCACACACCCATCCCCACCCTCTGCCCCTCCAT
CTCTGAGGTGGCACCAGTGCTGTCAGCCTAGCGATGCAACCAACGGACTGCTGGTGGCCCTGCTGGGAGG
AGGACTGCCAGCAGGATTCGTGGGACCACTGAGCCACATGGCCTATCAGGCCAGCAATCTGCCATCCCTG
GAGCTGCTGATCTGCAGGTGTCTGTTTCACCTGCCAATCGCCCTGCTGCTGAAGCTGAGGGGCGACCCTC
TGCTGGGACCACCTGATATCAGGGGAAGAGCCTACTTCTATGCCCTGCTGAACGTGCTGTCTATCGGCTG
TGCCTACAGCGCCGTGCAGGTGGTGCCAGCAGGAAATGCAGCAACCGTGCGGAAGGGAAGCTCCACAGTG
TGCAGCGCCGTGCTGACCCTGTGCCTGGAGTCTCAGGGCCTGAGCGGCTATGACTGGTGCGGACTGCTGG
GATCCATCCTGGGACTGATCATCATCGTGGGACCTGGACTGTGGACACTGCAGGAGGGCATCACCGGCGT
GTACACAGCCCTGGGCTATGGCCAGGCCTTTGTGGGAGGACTGGCCCTGAGCCTGGGACTGCTGGTGTAC
AGATCCCTGCACTTCCCTTCTTGTCTGCCAACCGTGGCCTTTCTGTCCGGACTGGTGGGACTGCTGGGAT
CTGTGCCAGGACTGTTCGTGCTGCAGCCACCCGTGCTGCCATCCGACCTGCCTTCTTGGAGCTGCGTGGG
AGCAGTGGGAATCCTGGCCCTGGTGAGCTTTACATGCGTGAGCTATGCAGTGACCAAGGCACACCCAGCC
CTGGTGTGCGCCGTGCTGCACAGCGAGGTGGTGGTGGCCCTGATCCTGCAGTACTATATGCTGCACGAGA
CAGTGGCACCATCCGATATCGTGGGAGCAGGAGTGGTGCTGGGATCCATCGCCATCATCACCGCCTGGAA
TCTGTCTTGCGAGAGAGAGGGCAAGGTGGAGGAGTAA
